>Addgene plasmid #16687 | XE68 APC-GFP in CS2+ | addgene partial sequence | sequence record 52810 | Sp6 5'-ATTTAGGTGACACTATAG-3'
ATGGATGATAATGATGGAGAACTAGATACACCAATAAATTATAGTCTTAAATATTCAGATGAGCAGTTGA
ACTCTGGAAGGCAAAGTCCTTCACAGAATGAAAGATGGGCAAGACCCAAACACATAATAGAAGATGAAAT
AAAACAAAGTGAGCAAAGACAATCAAGGAATCAAAGTACAACTTATCCTGTTTATACTGAGAGCACTGAT
GATAAACACCTCAAGTTCCAACCACATTTTGGACAGCAGGAATGTGTTTCTCCATACAGGTCACGGGGAG
CCAATGGTTCAGAAACAAATCGAGTGGGTTCTAATCATGGAATTAATCAAAATGTAAGCCAGTCTTTGTG
TCAAGAAGATGACTATGAAGATGATAAGCCTACCAATTATAGTGAACGTTACTCTGAAGAAGAACAGCAT
GAAGAAGAAGAGAGACCAACAAATTATAGCATAAAATATAATGAAGAGAAACGTCATGTGGATCAGCCTA
TTGATTATAGTTTAAAATATGCCACAGATATTCCTTCATCACAGAAACAGTCATTTTCATTCTCAAAGAG
TTCATCTGGACAAAACAGTAAAACCGAACATATGTCTTCAAGCAGTGAGAATACGTCCACACCTTCATCT
AATGCCAAGAGGCAGAATCAGCTCCATCCAAGTTCTGCACAGAGTAGAAGTGGTCAGCCTCAAAAGGCTG
CCACTTGCAAAGTTTCTTCTATTAACCAAGAAACAATACAGACTTATTGTGTAGAAGATACTCCAATATG
TTTTTCAAGATGTAGTTCATTATCATCTTTGTCATCAGCTGAAGATGAAATAGGATGTAATCAGTCGACA
CAGGAAGCAGATTCTGCTA
