>Addgene plasmid #16687 | XE68 APC-GFP in CS2+ | addgene partial sequence | sequence record 52811 | GFP-R 5'-CCATCTAATTCAACAAGAATTGGGACAAC-3'
TCGATACTCGAGACCCTTGAGTCTTGAAGGCTTTTTCTTTTTTGGCATTGCGGAGCTTATACATTCCTGC
AACAGGTCATCTTCAGAGTCAATACTAAGAGAACTGAGAGAACTGTTTCTTGAGAAACAAACTGGGGTAT
CTTCAACATGAAATGATTTAGGAGCATAGCCTGATGCTTGAGGTTTACTTGGTTCTCCCTGTGAGTCAGG
GGGCTCAGTCTCTTTGATAGGTTCATTTTCTTTATTGTTGTTTTCTTGGTCAATGTCACTGAGAGAACTC
AGAGAGGAATTATGAGAAAAGCAAACCGGAGTATTTTCAATAGCAAAATTCTGTAACTTTTCATCAGTTG
CTGCCCCTCTGTCTGGTATGTCTTTGGATGACTGGGGAAAAGTGGATTGTTTCTGAAGTATGGGTTTAGG
CTGACCTCGATTTATTGGCTGCTTTGCAATAGCTTGTGTCTTATTAGCTGATTGTTGGTTGGAGGTTAGT
TCTGTGTGGCTGGTAACTTTAGCCTCTGATTCCTTATTTTCTTTTGCCTTTCTTAATTCAGCCTTTTCCC
TGGAAAGGTCAACATCATCATCATCAAAATCTAGAGAACTCAAAGAATCATTTCGTGAAAAACAGTAAGG
AGTTCCTTCAATAGGCGTGTAATGATGAGGTGAATCAAAAGCAAAACTTCCTCTGACTCTATCTTCATTA
TTTGGGAGCTTATCATTGAAGTCCTTGGAATTATTTTTCAA
