[The description below was written by a language model from this plasmid's Addgene catalogue record.]
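Description:
XE68 APC-GFP in CS2+ is a Xenopus expression plasmid built on the pCS2+ backbone (about 4.1 kb without insert). It is propagated in E. coli under ampicillin selection. No feature table accompanies the record, so the origin of replication, promoters and polyadenylation signal are not itemised. The catalogue fields do, however, point to an SP6 promoter upstream of the insert, used both as a sequencing primer site and for in vitro transcription, and to a T3 primer site downstream. pCS2+ vectors in general also carry a CMV-derived promoter for direct expression in vertebrate cells and embryos, although this record does not list it.

The payload is a roughly 3.1 kb insert cloned between BamHI and ClaI sites, both of which are retained. It encodes a fragment of human APC (adenomatous polyposis coli) fused at its C terminus to GFP. The depositor describes the fragment as spanning the three 15-amino-acid and seven 20-amino-acid beta-catenin binding repeats. The stated residue range (1014–1058) looks too short for that content, for the insert size, and for the positions of the reported substitutions, so the end coordinate is probably a typographical error. Repository sequencing found three point changes (S1205N, T1292S and V1822D), which are reported not to affect function.

The depositor notes indicate that the plasmid serves as a template for synthetic mRNA, being linearised with NotI and transcribed with SP6, typically for microinjection into Xenopus embryos. The associated study examined beta-catenin localisation and signalling during axis specification. In that context, a fluorescent beta-catenin-binding fragment of APC allows its distribution to be visualised and its effects on the beta-catenin pathway to be tested.
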