Addgene plasmid #16687: XE68 APC-GFP in CS2+
Depositing lab: Randall Moon. Depositing organization: University of Washington. Publication: Analysis of the signaling activities of localization mutants of beta-catenin during axis specification in Xenopus. Miller JR, Moon RT. J Cell Biol. 1997 Oct 6. 139(1):229-43. 10.1083/jcb.139.1.229 PubMed 9314542.
Backbone
  Vector backbone: pCS2+
  Backbone size w/o insert (bp): 4095
  Vector type: Xenopus Expression
Growth in bacteria
  Bacterial resistance: Ampicillin, 100 μg/mL
  Growth temperature: 37°C
  Growth strain: DH5alpha
  Copy number: Unknown
Gene/Insert
  Gene/Insert name: APC-GFP (alt name: apc)
  Species: H. sapiens (human)
  Insert size (bp): 3100
  Entrez Gene: APC (a.k.a. BTPS2, DESMD, DP2, DP2.5, DP3, GS, PPP1R46)
  Tag / fusion protein: GFP (C terminal on backbone)
  Cloning method: Restriction Enzyme; 5′ cloning site BamH1 (not destroyed); 3′ cloning site Cla1 (not destroyed)
  Sequencing primers: 5′ SP6; 3′ T3
Terms and licenses: Academic/Nonprofit Terms; Industry Terms: Not Available to Industry
Depositor comments: Fragment of human APC (aa 1014-1058) that contains the three 15 aa Beta-catenin binding sites and the seven 20 aa Beta-catenin binding sites. Addgene QC found 3 point mutations that do not affect function: S1205N, T1292S, and V1822D. Linearize with Not 1 and transcribe with SP6. Plasmid History: Constructed by Jeffery Miller. Species of Sequence Origin: human. Reference: Miller and Moon, 1997, J. Cell Biology 139:229-244.
How to cite: XE68 APC-GFP in CS2+ was a gift from Randall Moon (Addgene plasmid # 16687 ; http://n2t.net/addgene:16687 ; RRID:Addgene_16687)
